>Addgene plasmid #16262 | Tag5Amyc-GSK3b KD | addgene full sequence | sequence record 154381 | Addgene NGS results
CATGCATTAGTTATTAATAGTAATCAATTACGGGGTCATTAGTTCATAGCCCATATATGGAGTTCCGCGT
TACATAACTTACGGTAAATGGCCCGCCTGGCTGACCGCCCAACGACCCCCGCCCATTGACGTCAATAATG
ACGTATGTTCCCATAGTAACGCCAATAGGGACTTTCCATTGACGTCAATGGGTGGAGTATTTACGGTAAA
CTGCCCACTTGGCAGTACATCAAGTGTATCATATGCCAAGTACGCCCCCTATTGACGTCAATGACGGTAA
ATGGCCCGCCTGGCATTATGCCCAGTACATGACCTTATGGGACTTTCCTACTTGGCAGTACATCTACGTA
TTAGTCATCGCTATTACCATGGTGATGCGGTTTTGGCAGTACATCAATGGGCGTGGATAGCGGTTTGACT
CACGGGGATTTCCAAGTCTCCACCCCATTGACGTCAATGGGAGTTTGTTTTGGCACCAAAATCAACGGGA
CTTTCCAAAATGTCGTAACAACTCCGCCCCATTGACGCAAATGGGCGGTAGGCGTGTACGGTGGGAGGTC
TATATAAGCAGAGCTGGTTTAGTGAACCGTCAGATCCGCTAGCGATTACGCCAAGCTCGAAATTAACCCT
CACTAAAGGGAACAAAAGCTGGAGCTCCACCGCGGTGGCGGCCGCTCTAGCCCGGGCGGATCCCCCGGGC
TGCAGGAATTCGATATCGCCACCATGTCAGGGCGGCCCAGAACCACCTCCTTTGCGGAGAGCTGCAAGCC
GGTGCAGCAGCCTTCAGCTTTTGGCAGCATGAAAGTTAGCAGAGACAAGGACGGCAGCAAGGTGACAACA
GTGGTGGCAACTCCTGGGCAGGGTCCAGACAGGCCACAAGAAGTCAGCTATACAGACACTAAAGTGATTG
GAAATGGATCATTTGGTGTGGTATATCAAGCCAAACTTTGTGATTCAGGAGAACTGGTCGCCATCGCGAA
AGTATTGCAGGACAAGAGATTTAAGAATCGAGAGCTCCAGATCATGAGAAAGCTAGATCACTGTAACATA
GTCCGATTGCGTTATTTCTTCTACTCCAGTGGTGAGAAGAAAGATGAGGTCTATCTTAATCTGGTGCTGG
ACTATGTTCCGGAAACAGTATACAGAGTTGCCAGACACTATAGTCGAGCCAAACAGACGCTCCCTGTGAT
TTATGTCAAGTTGTATATGTATCAGCTGTTCCGAAGTTTAGCCTATATCCATTCCTTTGGAATCTGCCAT
CGGGATATTAAACCGCAGAACCTCTTGTTGGATCCTGATACTGCTGTATTAAAACTCTGTGACTTTGGAA
GTGCAAAGCAGCTGGTCCGAGGAGAACCCAATGTTTCGTATATCTGTTCTCGGTACTATAGGGCACCAGA
GTTGATCTTTGGAGCCACTGATTATACCTCTAGTATAGATGTATGGTCTGCTGGCTGTGTGTTGGCTGAG
CTGTTACTAGGACAACCAATATTTCCAGGGGATAGTGGTGTGGATCAGTTGGTAGAAATAATCAAGGTCC
TGGGAACTCCAACAAGGGAGCAAATCAGAGAAATGAACCCAAACTACACAGAATTTAAATTCCCTCAAAT
TAAGGCACATCCTTGGACTAAGGTCTTCCGACCCCGAACTCCACCGGAGGCAATTGCACTGTGTAGCCGT
CTGCTGGAGTATACACCAACTGCCCGACTAACACCACTGGAAGCTTGTGCACATTCATTTTTTGATGAAT
TACGGGACCCAAATGTCAAACTACCAAATGGGCGAGACACACCTGCACTCTTCAACTTCACCACTCAAGA
ACTGTCAAGTAATCCACCTCTGGCTACCATCCTTATTCCTCCTCATGCTCGGATTCAAGCAGCTGCTTCA
ACCCCCACAAATGCCACAGCAGCGTCAGATGCTAATACTGGAGACCGTGGACAGACCAATAATGCTGCTT
CTGCATCAGCTTCCAACTCCACCCTCGAGCAGAAACTCATCTCTGAAGAGGATCTGTAGGGCCCGGTACC
TTAATTAATTAAGGTACCAGGTAAGTGTACCCAATTCGCCCTATAGTGAGTCGTATTACAATTCACTCGA
TCGCCCTTCCCAACAGTTGCGCAGCCTGAATGGCGAATGGAGATCCAATTTTTAAGTGTATAATGTGTTA
AACTACTGATTCTAATTGTTTGTGTATTTTAGATTCACAGTCCCAAGGCTCATTTCAGGCCCCTCAGTCC
TCACAGTCTGTTCATGATCATAATCAGCCATACCACATTTGTAGAGGTTTTACTTGCTTTAAAAAACCTC
CCACACCTCCCCCTGAACCTGAAACATAAAATGAATGCAATTGTTGTTGTTAACTTGTTTATTGCAGCTT
ATAATGGTTACAAATAAAGCAATAGCATCACAAATTTCACAAATAAAGCATTTTTTTCACTGCATTCTAG
TTGTGGTTTGTCCAAACTCATCAATGTATCTTAACGCGTAAATTGTAAGCGTTAATATTTTGTTAAAATT
CGCGTTAAATTTTTGTTAAATCAGCTCATTTTTTAACCAATAGGCCGAAATCGGCAAAATCCCTTATAAA
TCAAAAGAATAGACCGAGATAGGGT
[37 nt withheld, positions 2616-2652]
AAAGAACGTGGACTCCAACGTCAAAGG
[49 nt withheld, positions 2680-2728]
T
[91 nt withheld, positions 2730-2820]
G
[124 nt withheld, positions 2822-2945]
CAGGTGGCACTTTTCGGGGAAATGTGCGCGGAACCCCTATTTGTTTATTTTTCTAAATACATTCAAATAT
GTATCCGCTCATGAGACAATAACCCTGATAAATGCTTCAATAATATTGAAAAAGGAAGAATCCTGAGGCG
GAAAGAACCAGCTGTGGAATGTGTGTCAGTTAGGGTGTGGAAAGTCCCCAGGCTCCCCAGCAGGCAGAAG
TATGCAAAGCATGCATCTCAATTAGTCAGCAACCAGGTGTGGAAAGTCCCCAGGCTCCCCAGCAGGCAGA
AGTATGCAAAGCATGCATCTCAATTAGTCAGCAACCATAGTCCCGCCCCTAACTCCGCCCATCCCGCCCC
TAACTCCGCCCAGTTCCGCCCATTCTCCGCCCCATGGCTGACTAATTTTTTTTATTTATGCAGAGGCCGA
GGCCGCCTCGGCCTCTGAGCTATTCCAGAAGTAGTGAGGAGGCTTTTTTGGAGGCCTAGGCTTTTGCAAA
GATCGATCAAGAGACAGGATGAGGATCGTTTCGCATGATTGAACAAGATGGATTGCACGCAGGTTCTCCG
GCCGCTTGGGTGGAGAGGCTATTCGGCTATGACTGGGCACAACAGACAATCGGCTGCTCTGATGCCGCCG
TGTTCCGGCTGTCAGCGCAGGGGCGCCCGGTTCTTTTTGTCAAGACCGACCTGTCCGGTGCCCTGAATGA
ACTGCAAGACGAGGCAGCGCGGCTATCGTGGCTGGCCACGACGGGCGTTCCTTGCGCAGCTGTGCTCGAC
GTTGTCACTGAAGCGGGAAGGGACTGGCTGCTATTGGGCGAAGTGCCGGGGCAGGATCTCCTGTCATCTC
ACCTTGCTCCTGCCGAGAAAGTATCCATCATGGCTGATGCAATGCGGCGGCTGCATACGCTTGATCCGGC
TACCTGCCCATTCGACCACCAAGCGAAACATCGCATCGAGCGAGCACGTACTCGGATGGAAGCCGGTCTT
GTCGATCAGGATGATCTGGACGAAGAACATCAGGGGCTCGCGCCAGCCGAACTGTTCGCCAGGCTCAAGG
CGAGCATGCCCGACGGCGAGGATCTCGTCGTGACCCATGGCGATGCCTGCTTGCCGAATATCATGGTGGA
AAATGGCCGCTTTTCTGGATTCATCGACTGTGGCCGGCTGGGTGTGGCGGACCGCTATCAGGACATAGCG
TTGGCTACCCGTGATATTGCTGAAGAACTTGGCGGCGAATGGGCTGACCGCTTCCTCGTGCTTTACGGTA
TCGCCGCTCCCGATTCGCAGCGCATCGCCTTCTATCGCCTTCTTGACGAGTTCTTCTGAGCGGGACTCTG
GGGTTCGAAATGACCGACCAAGCGACGCCCAACCTGCCATCACGAGATTTCGATTCCACCGCCGCCTTCT
ATGAAAGGTTGGGCTTCGGAATCGTTTTCCGGGACGCCGGCTGGATGATCCTCCAGCGCGGGGATCTCAT
GCTGGAGTTCTTCGCCCACCCTAGGGGGAGGCTAACTGAAACACGGAAGGAGACAATACCGGAAGGAACC
CGCGCTATGACGGCAATAAAAAGACAGAATAAAACGCACGGTGTTGGGTCGTTTGTTCATAAACGCGGGG
TTCGGTCCCAGGGCTGGCACTCTGTCGATACCCCACCGAGACCCCATTGGGGCCAATACGCCCGCGTTTC
TTCCTTTTCCCCACCCCACCCCCCAAGTTCGGGTGAAGGCCCAGGGCTCGCAGCCAACGTCGGGGCGGCA
GGCCCTGCCATAGCCTCAGGTTACTCATATATACTTTAGATTGATTTAAAACTTCATTTTTAATTTAAAA
GGATCTAGGTGAAGATCCTTTTTGATAATCTCATGACCAAAATCCCTTAACGTGAGTTTTCGTTCCACTG
AGCGTCAGACCCCGTAGAAAAGATCAAAGGATCTTCTTGAGATCCTTTTTTTCTGCGCGTAATCTGCTGC
TTGCAAACAAAAAAACCACCGCTACCAGCGGTGGTTTGTTTGCCGGATCAAGAGCTACCAACTCTTTTTC
CGAAGGTAACTGGCTTCAGCAGAGCGCAGATACCAAATACTGTTCTTCTAGTGTAGCCGTAGTTAGGCCA
CCACTTCAAGAACTCTGTAGCACCGCCTACATACCTCGCTCTGCTAATCCTGTTACCAGTGGCTGCTGCC
AGTGGCGATAAGTCGTGTCTTACCGGGTTGGACTCAAGACGATAGTTACCGGATAAGGCGCAGCGGTCGG
GCTGAACGGGGGGTTCGTGCACACAGCCCAGCTTGGAGCGAACGACCTACACCGAACTGAGATACCTACA
GCGTGAGCTATGAGAAAGCGCCACGCTTCCCGAAGGGAGAAAGGCGGACAGGTATCCGGTAAGCGGCAGG
GTCGGAACAGGAGAGCGCACGAGGGAGCTTCCAGGGGGAAACGCCTGGTATCTTTATAGTCCTGTCGGGT
TTCGCCACCTCTGACTTGAGCGTCGATTTTTGTGATGCTCGTCAGGGGGGCGGAGCCTATGGAAAAACGC
CAGCAACGCGGCCTTTTTACGGTTCCTGGCCTTTTGCTGGCCTTTTGCTCACATGTTCTTTCCTGCGTTA
TCCCCTGATTCTGTGGATAACCGTATTACCGC
Features (pLannotate 1.2.2; 18 found; start..end, strand, type, name):
     68..371     +  enhancer       CMV enhancer: human cytomegalovirus immediate early enhancer
    372..575     +  promoter       CMV promoter: human cytomegalovirus (CMV) immediate early promoter
    621..639     +  promoter       T3 promoter: promoter for bacteriophage T3 RNA polymerase
    724..1983    +  CDS            GSK3B: GSK3B_HUMAN - Experimental evidence at protein level: Swiss-Prot protein existence level 1. Constitutively active protein kinase that acts as a negative regulator in the hormonal control of glucose homeostasis, Wnt signaling and regulation of transcription factors and microtubules, by phosphorylating and inactivating glycogen synthase (GYS1 or GYS2), EIF2B, CTNNB1/beta-catenin, APC, AXIN1, DPYSL2/CRMP2, JUN, NFATC1/NFATC, MAPT/TAU and MACF1. Requires primed phosphorylation of the majority of its substrates. In skeletal muscle, contributes to insulin regulation of glycogen synthesis by phosphor
   1987..2016    +  CDS            3xMyc (fragment): 3 tandem Myc epitope tags
   2070..2088    -  promoter       T7 promoter: promoter for bacteriophage T7 RNA polymerase
   2098..2137    +  CDS            lacZα (fragment): LacZα fragment of β-galactosidase; lacZ fragment
   2147..2202    +  intron         small t intron (fragment): SV40 (simian virus 40) small t antigen intron
   2202..2339    +  CDS            large T antigen (fragment): large T antigen from SV40 (simian virus 40)
   2362..2483    +  polyA_signal   SV40 poly(A) signal: SV40 polyadenylation signal
   2517..2945    -  rep_origin     f1 ori (sequence partly withheld): f1 bacteriophage origin of replication; arrow indicates direction of (+) strand synthesis
   2972..3074    +  promoter       AmpR promoter: bla
   3078..3435    +  promoter       SV40 promoter: SV40 enhancer and early promoter
   3470..4264    +  CDS            NeoR/KanR: aminoglycoside phosphotransferase from Tn5; aph(3')-II (or nptII); confers resistance to neomycin, kanamycin, and G418 (Geneticin®)
   4285..4437    +  CDS            ble (fragment): BLE_KLEPN - Experimental evidence at protein level: Swiss-Prot protein existence level 1. Binding protein with a strong affinity to the bleomycin family of antibiotics. Binds to CL990; an antimitotic-antibiotic compound. From Klebsiella pneumoniae.
   4496..4543    +  polyA_signal   HSV TK poly(A) signal: herpes simplex virus thymidine kinase polyadenylation signal (Cole and Stacy, 1985)
   4634..4650    -  polyA_signal   bGH poly(A) signal (fragment): bovine growth hormone polyadenylation signal
   4872..5460    +  rep_origin     ori: high-copy-number ColE1/pMB1/pBR322/pUC origin of replication
