[The description below was written by a language model from this plasmid's Addgene catalogue record and pLannotate feature annotations shown in this document.]
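Description:
Tag5Amyc-GSK3b KD is a mammalian expression plasmid built on the Stratagene pCMV-Tag 5A backbone, carrying human glycogen synthase kinase 3 beta (GSK3B) with a K85A substitution that the record describes as kinase dead. The coding sequence was inserted between the EcoRV and XhoI sites, both of which are retained, so that it reads in frame into the Myc epitope supplied by the backbone at the C terminus. The feature table annotates this short tag as a fragment of a 3xMyc element, which is consistent with a single Myc copy. Expression is driven by the human cytomegalovirus immediate early enhancer and promoter and terminated by an SV40 polyadenylation signal. T3 and T7 phage promoters flank the insert, and the T3 site serves as the listed sequencing priming site.

The sequenced plasmid is about 5.6 kb and replicates at high copy in E. coli from a ColE1/pUC-type origin. An f1 origin is also present, which would permit single-stranded DNA production. A single NeoR/KanR (Tn5 aminoglycoside phosphotransferase) gene serves both hosts. A bacterial bla-type promoter drives it to give kanamycin resistance in bacteria. The SV40 early promoter and an HSV TK polyadenylation signal allow G418 selection of stably transfected mammalian cells. Short annotated fragments of lacZα, SV40 small t intron and large T antigen, ble and bGH poly(A) appear to be backbone remnants rather than functional parts.

The construct provides a catalytically inactive, Myc-detectable GSK-3β that can be compared with active kinase in transfected cells. The associated publication concerns GSK-3β-mediated phosphorylation of Snail in the control of epithelial-mesenchymal transition.
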