Addgene plasmid #16262: Tag5Amyc-GSK3b KD
Depositing lab: Mien-Chie Hung. Publication: Dual regulation of Snail by GSK-3beta-mediated phosphorylation in control of epithelial-mesenchymal transition. Zhou BP, Deng J, Xia W, Xu J, Li YM, Gunduz M, Hung MC. Nat Cell Biol. 2004 Oct . 6(10):931-40. 10.1038/ncb1173 PubMed 15448698.
Backbone
  Vector backbone: pCMV-Tag 5A
  Backbone manufacturer: Stratagene
  Backbone size w/o insert (bp): 4300
  Vector type: Mammalian Expression
  Selectable markers: Neomycin (select with G418)
Growth in bacteria
  Bacterial resistance: Kanamycin, 50 μg/mL
  Growth temperature: 37°C
  Growth strain: DH5alpha
  Copy number: High Copy
Gene/Insert
  Gene/Insert name: GSK3 beta
  Species: H. sapiens (human)
  Mutation: Kinase dead: K85A
  Entrez Gene: GSK3B
  Tag / fusion protein: Myc (C terminal on backbone)
  Cloning method: Restriction Enzyme; 5′ cloning site EcoRV (not destroyed); 3′ cloning site XhoI (not destroyed)
  Sequencing primers: 5′ T3
Terms and licenses: Academic/Nonprofit Terms; Industry Terms: Not Available to Industry
How to cite: Tag5Amyc-GSK3b KD was a gift from Mien-Chie Hung (Addgene plasmid # 16262 ; http://n2t.net/addgene:16262 ; RRID:Addgene_16262)
