>Addgene plasmid #16262 | Tag5Amyc-GSK3b KD | addgene partial sequence | sequence record 22644 | 16262 with CMV-F
TTAGCGAGCTGGTTNGTGAACCGTCAGATCCGCTAGCGATTACGCCAAGCTCGAAATTAACCCTCACTAA
AGGGAACAAAAGCTGGAGCTCCACCGCGGTGGCGGCCGCTCTAGCCCGGGCGGATCCCCCGGGCTGCAGG
AATTCGATATCGCCACCATGTCAGGGCGGCCCAGAACCACCTCCTTTGCGGAGAGCTGCAAGCCGGTGCA
GCAGCCTTCAGCTTTTGGCAGCATGAAAGTTAGCAGAGACAAGGACGGCAGCAAGGTGACAACAGTGGTG
GCAACTCCTGGGCAGGGTCCAGACAGGCCACAAGAAGTCAGCTATACAGACACTAAAGTGATTGGAAATG
GATCATTTGGTGTGGTATATCAAGCCAAACTTTGTGATTCAGGAGAACTGGTCGCCATCGCGAAAGTATT
GCAGGACAAGAGATTTAAGAATCGAGAGCTCCAGATCATGAGAAAGCTAGATCACTGTAACATAGTCCGA
TTGCGTTATTTCTTCTACTCCAGTGGTGAGAAGAAAGATGAGGTCTATCTTAATCTGGTGCTGGACTATG
TTCCGGAAACAGTATACAGAGTTGCCAGACACTATAGTCGAGCCAAACAGACGCTCCCTGTGATTTATGT
CAAGTTGTATATGTATCAGCTGTTCCGAAGTTTAGCCTATATCCATTCCTTTGGAATCTGCCATCGGGAT
ATTAAACCGCAGAACCTCTTGTTGGATCCTGATACTGCTGTATTAAAACTCTGTGACTTTGGAAGTGCAA
AGCAGCTGGTCCGAGGAGAACCCAATGTTTCGTATATCTGTTCTCGGTACTATAGGGCACCAGAGTTGAT
CTTTGGAGCCACTGATTATACCTCTAGTATAGATGTATGGTCTGCTGGCTGTGTGTTGGCTGAGCTGTTA
CTAGGACAACCATATTCAGGAA
